Addgene plasmid #173572: Lenti-sgArid1a#2/Cre
Purpose: Expresses a Arid1a-targeting gRNA and Cre-recombinase
Depositing lab: Charles Swanton. Depositing organization: University College London. Publication: A functional taxonomy of tumor suppression in oncogenic KRAS-driven lung cancer. Cai H, Chew SK, Li C, Tsai MK, Andrejka L, Murray CW, Hughes NW, Shuldiner EG, Ashkin EL, Tang R, Hung KL, Chen LC, Lee SYC, Yousefi M, Lin WY, Kunder CA, Cong L, McFarland CD, Petrov DA, Swanton C, Winslow MM. Cancer Discov. 2021 Feb 19. pii: 2159-8290.CD-20-1325. doi: 10.1158/2159-8290.CD-20-1325. PubMed 33608386.
Backbone
  Vector backbone: pLL3.3
  Vector type: Lentiviral, Cre/Lox, CRISPR
Growth in bacteria
  Bacterial resistance: Ampicillin, 100 μg/mL
  Growth temperature: 37°C
  Growth strain: NEB Stable
  Copy number: High Copy
Gene/Insert
  Gene/Insert name: gRNA targeting Arid1a
  gRNA/shRNA sequence: CCTGCTGGCCATACGCACTG
  Species: M. musculus (mouse)
  Entrez Gene: Arid1a (a.k.a. 1110030E03Rik, BAF250, BAF250a, Osa1, Smarcf1)
  Cloning method: Restriction Enzyme; 5′ cloning site unknown (unknown if destroyed); 3′ cloning site unknown (unknown if destroyed)
Terms and licenses: Academic/Nonprofit Terms; Industry Terms: Not Available to Industry
Depositor comments: Please note there is a R24S mutation in Cre. Depositor has confirmed this does not affect plasmid function.
How to cite: Lenti-sgArid1a#2/Cre was a gift from Charles Swanton (Addgene plasmid # 173572 ; http://n2t.net/addgene:173572 ; RRID:Addgene_173572)
