[The description below was written by a language model from this plasmid's Addgene catalogue record and pLannotate feature annotations shown in this document.]
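Description:
Lenti-sgArid1a#2/Cre is an HIV-1-derived lentiviral transfer plasmid built on the pLL3.3 backbone that delivers a CRISPR guide RNA and Cre recombinase together. In bacteria it is maintained through a high-copy ColE1/pUC-type origin and selected with ampicillin via the β-lactamase gene. The viral portion has a CMV enhancer/promoter placed upstream of a truncated 5' LTR, which drives transcription of the viral genomic RNA in packaging cells. This is followed by the Ψ packaging signal with a gag fragment, the Rev response element for Rev-dependent nuclear export, and the cPPT/CTS. A WPRE downstream of the payload enhances transcript expression, and a nef fragment and a second truncated LTR close the provirus.

The payload consists of two independent expression units. A human U6 RNA polymerase III promoter drives a guide targeting mouse Arid1a (also known as BAF250a, a SWI/SNF chromatin-remodelling subunit), fused to the Streptococcus pyogenes Cas9 gRNA scaffold. A mouse PGK promoter drives Cre. The plasmid does not encode Cas9, so editing depends on Cas9 supplied by the recipient cells or animal. The usual logic of such a design is that Cre recombines loxP-flanked alleles in transduced cells while the guide directs Arid1a disruption in those same cells, although the record does not specify which alleles are used. The associated publication concerns functional analysis of tumour suppressors in oncogenic KRAS-driven lung cancer. The depositor notes an R24S substitution in Cre that is reported not to affect function. The cloning sites used for the guide are not recorded.
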