Features (pLannotate 1.2.2; 21 found; start..end, strand, type, name):
    197..576     +  enhancer       CMV enhancer: human cytomegalovirus immediate early enhancer
    577..776     +  promoter       CMV promoter: human cytomegalovirus (CMV) immediate early promoter
    794..974     +  LTR            5' LTR (truncated): truncated 5' long terminal repeat (LTR) from HIV-1
   1021..1146    +  misc_feature   HIV-1 Ψ: packaging signal of human immunodeficiency virus type 1
   1130..1468    +  CDS            HIV-1 gag (fragment): gag protein from human immunodeficiency virus 1; gag
   1643..1876    +  misc_feature   RRE: The Rev response element (RRE) of HIV-1 allows for Rev-dependent mRNA export from the nucleus to the cytoplasm.
   2253..2353    +  CDS            Rev (fragment): human immunodeficiency virus 1 (HIV-1) Rev protein; rev; enhances nuclear export of unspliced and incompletely spliced viral mRNAs
   2403..2520    +  misc_feature   cPPT/CTS: central polypurine tract and central termination sequence of HIV-1
   2602..2842    +  promoter       U6 promoter: RNA polymerase III promoter for human U6 snRNA
   2872..2947    +  misc_RNA       gRNA scaffold: guide RNA scaffold for the Streptococcus pyogenes CRISPR/Cas9 system
   3000..3480    +  promoter       PGK promoter: mouse phosphoglycerate kinase 1 promoter
   3510..4540    +  CDS            Cre (fragment): site-specific recombinase Cre is a site-specific recombinase from bacteriophage P1. Recombination occurs at loxP sequences.
   4573..4596    +  misc_feature   MCS (fragment): pBluescript multiple cloning site
   4596..5184    +  misc_feature   WPRE: woodchuck hepatitis virus posttranscriptional regulatory element
   5185..5204    +  misc_feature   MCS (fragment): pBluescript multiple cloning site
   5206..5706    +  CDS            nef (fragment): NEF_HV1LA - Experimental evidence at protein level: Swiss-Prot protein existence level 1. Extracellular Nef protein targets CD4(+) T-lymphocytes for apoptosis by interacting with CXCR4 surface receptors. From Human immunodeficiency virus type 1 group M subtype B (isolate Lai) (HIV-1).
   5713..5893    +  LTR            5' LTR (truncated): truncated 5' long terminal repeat (LTR) from HIV-1
   5955..6543    -  rep_origin     ori: high-copy-number ColE1/pMB1/pBR322/pUC origin of replication
   6714..7574    -  CDS            AmpR: β-lactamase; bla; confers resistance to ampicillin, carbenicillin, and related antibiotics
   7575..7679    -  promoter       AmpR promoter: bla
   7738..42      -  misc_feature   bom (fragment) (across the origin): basis of mobility region from pBR322
>Addgene plasmid #173572 | Lenti-sgArid1a#2/Cre | addgene full sequence | sequence record 363747 | Addgene NGS Result
CTCAGTACAATCTGCTCTGATGCCGCATAGTTAAGCCAGTATCTGCTCCCTGCTTGTGTGTTGGAGGTCG
CTGAGTAGTGCGCGAGCAAAATTTAAGCTACAACAAGGCAAGGCTTGACCGACAATTGCATGAAGAATCT
GCTTAGGGTTAGGCGTTTTGCGCTGCTTCGCGATGTACGGGCCAGATATACGCGTTGACATTGATTATTG
ACTAGTTATTAATAGTAATCAATTACGGGGTCATTAGTTCATAGCCCATATATGGAGTTCCGCGTTACAT
AACTTACGGTAAATGGCCCGCCTGGCTGACCGCCCAACGACCCCCGCCCATTGACGTCAATAATGACGTA
TGTTCCCATAGTAACGCCAATAGGGACTTTCCATTGACGTCAATGGGTGGAGTATTTACGGTAAACTGCC
CACTTGGCAGTACATCAAGTGTATCATATGCCAAGTACGCCCCCTATTGACGTCAATGACGGTAAATGGC
CCGCCTGGCATTATGCCCAGTACATGACCTTATGGGACTTTCCTACTTGGCAGTACATCTACGTATTAGT
CATCGCTATTACCATGGTGATGCGGTTTTGGCAGTACATCAATGGGCGTGGATAGCGGTTTGACTCACGG
GGATTTCCAAGTCTCCACCCCATTGACGTCAATGGGAGTTTGTTTTGGCACCAAAATCAACGGGACTTTC
CAAAATGTCGTAACAACTCCGCCCCATTGACGCAAATGGGCGGTAGGCGTGTACGGTGGGAGGTCTATAT
AAGCAGCGCGTTTTGCCTGTACTGGGTCTCTCTGGTTAGACCAGATCTGAGCCTGGGAGCTCTCTGGCTA
ACTAGGGAACCCACTGCTTAAGCCTCAATAAAGCTTGCCTTGAGTGCTTCAAGTAGTGTGTGCCCGTCTG
TTGTGTGACTCTGGTAACTAGAGATCCCTCAGACCCTTTTAGTCAGTGTGGAAAATCTCTAGCAGTGGCG
CCCGAACAGGGACTTGAAAGCGAAAGGGAAACCAGAGGAGCTCTCTCGACGCAGGACTCGGCTTGCTGAA
GCGCGCACGGCAAGAGGCGAGGGGCGGCGACTGGTGAGTACGCCAAAAATTTTGACTAGCGGAGGCTAGA
AGGAGAGAGATGGGTGCGAGAGCGTCAGTATTAAGCGGGGGAGAATTAGATCGCGATGGGAAAAAATTCG
GTTAAGGCCAGGGGGAAAGAAAAAATATAAATTAAAACATATAGTATGGGCAAGCAGGGAGCTAGAACGA
TTCGCAGTTAATCCTGGCCTGTTAGAAACATCAGAAGGCTGTAGACAAATACTGGGACAGCTACAACCAT
CCCTTCAGACAGGATCAGAAGAACTTAGATCATTATATAATACAGTAGCAACCCTCTATTGTGTGCATCA
AAGGATAGAGATAAAAGACACCAAGGAAGCTTTAGACAAGATAGAGGAAGAGCAAAACAAAAGTAAGACC
ACCGCACAGCAAGCGGCCGGCCGCTGATCTTCAGACCTGGAGGAGGAGATATGAGGGACAATTGGAGAAG
TGAATTATATAAATATAAAGTAGTAAAAATTGAACCATTAGGAGTAGCACCCACCAAGGCAAAGAGAAGA
GTGGTGCAGAGAGAAAAAAGAGCAGTGGGAATAGGAGCTTTGTTCCTTGGGTTCTTGGGAGCAGCAGGAA
GCACTATGGGCGCAGCGTCAATGACGCTGACGGTACAGGCCAGACAATTATTGTCTGGTATAGTGCAGCA
GCAGAACAATTTGCTGAGGGCTATTGAGGCGCAACAGCATCTGTTGCAACTCACAGTCTGGGGCATCAAG
CAGCTCCAGGCAAGAATCCTGGCTGTGGAAAGATACCTAAAGGATCAACAGCTCCTGGGGATTTGGGGTT
GCTCTGGAAAACTCATTTGCACCACTGCTGTGCCTTGGAATGCTAGTTGGAGTAATAAATCTCTGGAACA
GATTTGGAATCACACGACCTGGATGGAGTGGGACAGAGAAATTAACAATTACACAAGCTTAATACACTCC
TTAATTGAAGAATCGCAAAACCAGCAAGAAAAGAATGAACAAGAATTATTGGAATTAGATAAATGGGCAA
GTTTGTGGAATTGGTTTAACATAACAAATTGGCTGTGGTATATAAAATTATTCATAATGATAGTAGGAGG
CTTGGTAGGTTTAAGAATAGTTTTTGCTGTACTTTCTATAGTGAATAGAGTTAGGCAGGGATATTCACCA
TTATCGTTTCAGACCCACCTCCCAACCCCGAGGGGACCCGACAGGCCCGAAGGAATAGAAGAAGAAGGTG
GAGAGAGAGACAGAGACAGATCCATTCGATTAGTGAACGGATCGGCACTGCGTGCGCCAATTCTGCAGAC
AAATGGCAGTATTCATCCACAATTTTAAAAGAAAAGGGGGGATTGGGGGGTACAGTGCAGGGGAAAGAAT
AGTAGACATAATAGCAACAGACATACAAACTAAAGAATTACAAAAACAAATTACAAAAATTCAAAATTTT
CGGGTTTATTACAGGGACAGCAGAGATCCAGTTTGGTTAGTACCGGGCCCGCTCTAGCCCTGCAGGAACT
GTTTAAACTGTGAGGGCCTATTTCCCATGATTCCTTCATATTTGCATATACGATACAAGGCTGTTAGAGA
GATAATTGGAATTAATTTGACTGTAAACACAAAGATATTAGTACAAAATACGTGACGTAGAAAGTAATAA
TTTCTTGGGTAGTTTGCAGTTTTAAAATTATGTTTTAAAATGGACTATCATATGCTTACCGTAACTTGAA
AGTATTTCGATTTCTTGGCTTTATATATCTTGTGGAAAGGACCAAACACCGCCTGCTGGCCATACGCACT
GGTTTTAGAGCTAGAAATAGCAAGTTAAAATAAGGCTAGTCCGTTATCAACTTGAAAAAGTGGCACCGAG
TCGGTGCTTTTTTGTTTGGCGCGCCTATGGCTTAATTAACATGGCGGCCGCATTCTACCGGGTAGGGGAG
GCGCTTTTCCCAAGGCAGTCTGGAGCATGCGCTTTAGCAGCCCCGCTGGGCACTTGGCGCTACACAAGTG
GCCTCTGGCCTCGCACACATTCCACATCCACCGGTAGGCGCCAACCGGCTCCGTTCTTTGGTGGCCCCTT
CGCGCCACCTTCTACTCCTCCCCTAGTCAGGAAGTTCCCCCCCGCCCCGCAGCTCGCGTCGTGCAGGACG
TGACAAATGGAAGTAGCACGTCTCACTAGTCTCGTGCAGATGGACAGCACCGCTGAGCAATGGAAGCGGG
TAGGCCTTTGGGGCAGCGGCCAATAGCAGCTTTGCTCCTTCGCTTTCTGGGCTCAGAGGCTGGGAAGGGG
TGGGTCCGGGGGCGGGCTCAGGGGCGGGGCGGGCGCCCGAAGGTCCTCCGGAGGCCCGGCATTCTGCACG
CTTCAAAAGCGCACGTCTGCCGCGCTGTTCTCCTCTTCCTCATCTCCGGGACCCGGGATGCCCAAGAAGA
AGAGGAAGGTGTCCAATTTACTGACCGTACACCAAAATTTGCCTGCATTACCGGTCGATGCAACGAGTGA
TGAGGTTAGCAAGAACCTGATGGACATGTTCAGGGATCGCCAGGCGTTTTCTGAGCATACCTGGAAAATG
CTTCTGTCCGTTTGCCGGTCGTGGGCGGCATGGTGCAAGTTGAATAACCGGAAATGGTTTCCCGCAGAAC
CTGAAGATGTTCGCGATTATCTTCTATATCTTCAGGCGCGCGGTCTGGCAGTAAAAACTATCCAGCAACA
TTTGGGCCAGCTAAACATGCTTCATCGTCGGTCCGGGCTGCCACGACCAAGTGACAGCAATGCTGTTTCA
CTGGTTATGCGGCGGATCCGAAAAGAAAACGTTGATGCCGGTGAACGTGCAAAACAGGCTCTAGCGTTCG
AACGCACTGATTTCGACCAGGTTCGTTCACTCATGGAAAATAGCGATCGCTGCCAGGATATACGTAATCT
GGCATTTCTGGGGATTGCTTATAACACCCTGTTACGTATAGCCGAAATTGCCAGGATCAGGGTTAAAGAT
ATCTCACGTACTGACGGTGGGAGAATGTTAATCCATATTGGCAGAACGAAAACGCTGGTTAGCACCGCAG
GTGTAGAGAAGGCACTTAGCCTGGGGGTAACTAAACTGGTCGAGCGATGGATTTCCGTCTCTGGTGTAGC
TGATGATCCGAATAACTACCTGTTTTGCCGGGTCAGAAAAAATGGTGTTGCCGCGCCATCTGCCACCAGC
CAGCTATCAACTCGCGCCCTGGAAGGGATTTTTGAAGCAACTCATCGATTGATTTACGGCGCTAAGGATG
ACTCTGGTCAGAGATACCTGGCCTGGTCTGGACACAGTGCCCGTGTCGGAGCCGCGCGAGATATGGCCCG
CGCTGGAGTTTCAATACCGGAGATCATGCAAGCTGGTGGCTGGACCAATGTAAATATTGTCATGAACTAT
ATCCGTAACCTGGATAGTGAAACAGGGGCAATGGTGCGCCTGCTGGAAGATGGCGATTAGCCATGTTTAA
GGGTTCCGGTTCCACTAGGTACAATTCGATATCAAGCTTATCGATAATCAACCTCTGGATTACAAAATTT
GTGAAAGATTGACTGGTATTCTTAACTATGTTGCTCCTTTTACGCTATGTGGATACGCTGCTTTAATGCC
TTTGTATCATGCTATTGCTTCCCGTATGGCTTTCATTTTCTCCTCCTTGTATAAATCCTGGTTGCTGTCT
CTTTATGAGGAGTTGTGGCCCGTTGTCAGGCAACGTGGCGTGGTGTGCACTGTGTTTGCTGACGCAACCC
CCACTGGTTGGGGCATTGCCACCACCTGTCAGCTCCTTTCCGGGACTTTCGCTTTCCCCCTCCCTATTGC
CACGGCGGAACTCATCGCCGCCTGCCTTGCCCGCTGCTGGACAGGGGCTCGGCTGTTGGGCACTGACAAT
TCCGTGGTGTTGTCGGGGAAATCATCGTCCTTTCCTTGGCTGCTCGCCTGTGTTGCCACCTGGATTCTGC
GCGGGACGTCCTTCTGCTACGTCCCTTCGGCCCTCAATCCAGCGGACCTTCCTTCCCGCGGCCTGCTGCC
GGCTCTGCGGCCTCTTCCGCGTCTTCGCCTTCGCCCTCAGACGAGTCGGATCTCCCTTTGGGCCGCCTCC
CCGCATCGATACCGTCGACCTCGATCGAGACCTAGAAAAACATGGAGCAATCACAAGTAGCAATACAGCA
GCTACCAATGCTGATTGTGCCTGGCTAGAAGCACAAGAGGAGGAGGAGGTGGGTTTTCCAGTCACACCTC
AGGTACCTTTAAGACCAATGACTTACAAGGCAGCTGTAGATCTTAGCCACTTTTTAAAAGAAAAGGGGGG
ACTGGAAGGGCTAATTCACTCCCAACGAAGACAAGATATCCTTGATCTGTGGATCTACCACACACAAGGC
TACTTCCCTGATTGGCAGAACTACACACCAGGGCCAGGGATCAGATATCCACTGACCTTTGGATGGTGCT
ACAAGCTAGTACCAGTTGAGCAAGAGAAGGTAGAAGAAGCCAATGAAGGAGAGAACACCCGCTTGTTACA
CCCTGTGAGCCTGCATGGGATGGATGACCCGGAGAGAGAAGTATTAGAGTGGAGGTTTGACAGCCGCCTA
GCATTTCATCACATGGCCCGAGAGCTGCATCCGGACTGTACTGGGTCTCTCTGGTTAGACCAGATCTGAG
CCTGGGAGCTCTCTGGCTAACTAGGGAACCCACTGCTTAAGCCTCAATAAAGCTTGCCTTGAGTGCTTCA
AGTAGTGTGTGCCCGTCTGTTGTGTGACTCTGGTAACTAGAGATCCCTCAGACCCTTTTAGTCAGTGTGG
AAAATCTCTAGCAGCATGTGAGCAAAAGGCCAGCAAAAGGCCAGGAACCGTAAAAAGGCCGCGTTGCTGG
CGTTTTTCCATAGGCTCCGCCCCCCTGACGAGCATCACAAAAATCGACGCTCAAGTCAGAGGTGGCGAAA
CCCGACAGGACTATAAAGATACCAGGCGTTTCCCCCTGGAAGCTCCCTCGTGCGCTCTCCTGTTCCGACC
CTGCCGCTTACCGGATACCTGTCCGCCTTTCTCCCTTCGGGAAGCGTGGCGCTTTCTCATAGCTCACGCT
GTAGGTATCTCAGTTCGGTGTAGGTCGTTCGCTCCAAGCTGGGCTGTGTGCACGAACCCCCCGTTCAGCC
CGACCGCTGCGCCTTATCCGGTAACTATCGTCTTGAGTCCAACCCGGTAAGACACGACTTATCGCCACTG
GCAGCAGCCACTGGTAACAGGATTAGCAGAGCGAGGTATGTAGGCGGTGCTACAGAGTTCTTGAAGTGGT
GGCCTAACTACGGCTACACTAGAAGAACAGTATTTGGTATCTGCGCTCTGCTGAAGCCAGTTACCTTCGG
AAAAAGAGTTGGTAGCTCTTGATCCGGCAAACAAACCACCGCTGGTAGCGGTGGTTTTTTTGTTTGCAAG
CAGCAGATTACGCGCAGAAAAAAAGGATCTCAAGAAGATCCTTTGATCTTTTCTACGGGGTCTGACGCTC
AGTGGAACGAAAACTCACGTTAAGGGATTTTGGTCATGAGATTATCAAAAAGGATCTTCACCTAGATCCT
TTTAAATTAAAAATGAAGTTTTAAATCAATCTAAAGTATATATGAGTAAACTTGGTCTGACAGTTACCAA
TGCTTAATCAGTGAGGCACCTATCTCAGCGATCTGTCTATTTCGTTCATCCATAGTTGCCTGACTCCCCG
TCGTGTAGATAACTACGATACGGGAGGGCTTACCATCTGGCCCCAGTGCTGCAATGATACCGCGAGACCC
ACGCTCACCGGCTCCAGATTTATCAGCAATAAACCAGCCAGCCGGAAGGGCCGAGCGCAGAAGTGGTCCT
GCAACTTTATCCGCCTCCATCCAGTCTATTAATTGTTGCCGGGAAGCTAGAGTAAGTAGTTCGCCAGTTA
ATAGTTTGCGCAACGTTGTTGCCATTGCTACAGGCATCGTGGTGTCACGCTCGTCGTTTGGTATGGCTTC
ATTCAGCTCCGGTTCCCAACGATCAAGGCGAGTTACATGATCCCCCATGTTGTGCAAAAAAGCGGTTAGC
TCCTTCGGTCCTCCGATCGTTGTCAGAAGTAAGTTGGCCGCAGTGTTATCACTCATGGTTATGGCAGCAC
TGCATAATTCTCTTACTGTCATGCCATCCGTAAGATGCTTTTCTGTGACTGGTGAGTACTCAACCAAGTC
ATTCTGAGAATAGTGTATGCGGCGACCGAGTTGCTCTTGCCCGGCGTCAATACGGGATAATACCGCGCCA
CATAGCAGAACTTTAAAAGTGCTCATCATTGGAAAACGTTCTTCGGGGCGAAAACTCTCAAGGATCTTAC
CGCTGTTGAGATCCAGTTCGATGTAACCCACTCGTGCACCCAACTGATCTTCAGCATCTTTTACTTTCAC
CAGCGTTTCTGGGTGAGCAAAAACAGGAAGGCAAAATGCCGCAAAAAAGGGAATAAGGGCGACACGGAAA
TGTTGAATACTCATACTCTTCCTTTTTCAATATTATTGAAGCATTTATCAGGGTTATTGTCTCATGAGCG
GATACATATTTGAATGTATTTAGAAAAATAAACAAATAGGGGTTCCGCGCACATTTCCCCGAAAAGTGCC
ACCTGACGTCGACGGATCGGGAGATCTCCCGATCCCCTATGGTGCACT
